Addgene plasmid #27483: Mig P190 (Mig 185)
Depositing lab: Warren Pear. Depositing organization: University of Pennsylvania. Publication: The coiled-coil domain and Tyr177 of bcr are required to induce a murine chronic myelogenous leukemia-like disease by bcr/abl. He Y, Wertheim JA, Xu L, Miller JP, Karnell FG, Choi JK, Ren R, Pear WS.. Blood. 2002 Apr 15;99(8):2957-68. 10.1182/blood.V99.8.2957 PubMed 11929787.
Backbone
  Vector backbone: MSCV2.2 (MIG)
  Backbone manufacturer: Hawley et al., 1994
  Vector type: Mammalian Expression, Retroviral
Growth in bacteria
  Bacterial resistance: Ampicillin, 100 μg/mL
  Growth temperature: 37°C
  Growth strain: DH5alpha
  Copy number: High Copy
Gene/Insert
  Cloning method: Restriction Enzyme
  Sequencing primers: 5′ pLXSN 5'
Terms and licenses: Academic/Nonprofit Terms; Industry Terms: Not Available to Industry
How to cite: Mig P190 (Mig 185) was a gift from Warren Pear (Addgene plasmid # 27483 ; http://n2t.net/addgene:27483 ; RRID:Addgene_27483)
