[The description below was written by a language model from this plasmid's Addgene catalogue record.]
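Description:
Mig P190 (Mig 185) is a retroviral mammalian expression plasmid built on the MSCV2.2 (MIG) backbone, a murine stem cell virus-derived vector. In bacteria it is maintained as a high-copy plasmid under ampicillin selection. No feature table is available, so the individual elements cannot be confirmed. MSCV-type vectors generally carry viral long terminal repeats flanking a packaging signal and the cargo. The 5′ LTR drives transcription of the insert, and the genomic RNA can be packaged into retroviral particles when the plasmid is introduced into a suitable packaging cell line. The "MIG" designation conventionally refers to an MSCV-IRES-GFP arrangement, in which the inserted gene and a GFP reporter are translated from one bicistronic transcript so that transduced cells can be tracked by fluorescence. The record does not explicitly list the IRES or GFP.

The gene/insert field names no insert, species or tags. It notes only that cloning was by restriction enzymes and that a pLXSN 5′ primer reads into the cloning region. The plasmid name points to the P190 (also called p185) form of the BCR/ABL fusion oncoprotein. That reading fits the associated study, which examined which bcr domains are required for bcr/abl to induce a chronic myelogenous leukemia-like disease in mice. The insert's identity is therefore an inference from the name and publication title, not a recorded fact. On that basis, the construct is most plausibly used to produce retrovirus for transducing murine haematopoietic cells in leukaemia models. The record does not state selection markers for mammalian cells or the exact insert boundaries.
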