>Addgene plasmid #27483 | Mig P190 (Mig 185) | addgene partial sequence | sequence record 33855 | 27483 with EGFP-N
CGCCCTTGCTCACCATGGTTGTGGCCATATTATCATCGTGTTTTTCAAAGGAAAACCACGTCCCCGNTGG
TTCGGGGGGCCTAGACGTTTTTTTAACCTCGACTAAACACATGTAAAGCATGTGCACCGAGGCCCCAGAT
CAGATCCCATACAATGGGGTACCTTCTGGGCATCCTTCAGCCCCTTGTTGAATACGCTTGAGGAGAGCCA
TTTGACTCTTTCCACAACTATCCAACTCACAACGTGGCACTGGGGTTGTGCCGCCTTTGCAGGTGTATCT
TATACACGTGGCTTTTGGCCGCAGAGGCACCTGTCGCCAGGTGGGGGGTTCCGCTGCCTGCAAAGGGTCG
CTACAGACGTTGTTTGTCTTCAAGAAGCTTCCAGAGGAACTGCTTCCTTCACGACATTCAACAGACCTTG
CATTCCTTTGGCGAGAGGGGAAAGACCCCTAGGAATGCTCGTCAAGAAGACAGGGCCAGGTTTCCGGGCC
CTCACATTGCCAAAAGACGGCAATATGGTGGAAAATAACATATAGACAAACGCACACCGGCCTTATTCCA
AGCGGCTTCGGCCAGTAACGTTAGGGGGGGGGGGCGGAATTCCAGCTTTCTTGCCAGGATTCACAGTGCA
CGTCACAAGA
