>Addgene plasmid #27483 | Mig P190 (Mig 185) | addgene partial sequence | sequence record 33856 | 27483 with hABL1-R (gttggggtcattttcactgg)
CGAGTTCTTGATTCACGAGCGGCTTCACTCAGACCCTGAGGCTCAAAGTCAGATGCTACTGGCCGCTGAN
NGGCTTCTGCGTCTCCATGGAAGGCGCCCTCGCCATCGTTGGGCCAGATCTGCCCGGTCTTGCGGACGCC
CACGATGGTGGCCTCGGACACGACAACCGGGCAGTGCCGGTGCCGCTTATGGCACTGCGGCGTGGGGGGA
CTGCTGCTGTCGAAGGACTGTTGCGAGTTCTGCGAGGGAGAGCGGCTTTTGTCCCGGAACATGCGGTAGG
TGGTGGGGCTTGGGGACACGCGGCTGGACTGGCCAGAGGAGAAGTCCTCCTCGCTGGAGGTGAGGTTCTC
ATTGGAGCTGCAGTCCGGGGTATAGCCGCCTCCGCAATCCTCAAAACTCCGGGGGGAGTAGGACCTGCGG
GGCCAGGTAAGGCGCTTCTCCTGCTCAGAGGTGCTCTGGCTGCGCAGGAGCGGGCCCTTGCCCTCCCCTT
CCATCATGCCCCCGACGTAGATGCTCTGGTAGGGCTGGTACTCCAGGGGCGGCCAAGGGGGCCTGCTACC
GCCATTGGCGTCGATCAGGTTGTCCTTCAGGAAGCGGGGGTTCAACTCGGCGTCCTCGTAGTCGCCGTCG
ACGCCGCAGCTGCTCTCCGAGGAGCGTCCCCGGTAAGGGGGCCTGGATGCATCCCCCACGCTCGAGCCCG
CGCCGTGCTGGGACTTTTTGCGCTCCATCTGCATGGCCTGGCTGCCCAGGGAGCTGATGCGGTCCGACAC
CTCTTTGTCGTTGACCTTCACCAGGCCGCGCTCGTGGTGAAACT
