>Addgene plasmid #27483 | Mig P190 (Mig 185) | addgene partial sequence | sequence record 33857 | 27483 with pLXSN-5 (5' CCCTTGAACCTCCTCGTTCGACC 3')
TCCTTCTCTAGGCGCCGGAATTAGATCTCTCGAGGTTAACGAATTCCGCGGGGCCATGGGGGCCGCCCGG
CGCCCGGGGCCGGGCCTGGCGAGGCCGCCGCGCCGCCGCTGAGACGGGCCCCGCGCGCAGCCCGGCGGCG
CAGGTAAGGCCGGCCGCGCCATGGTGGACCCGGTGGGCTTCGCGGAGGCGTGGAAGGCGCAGTTCCCGGA
CTCAGAGCCCCCGCGCATGGAGCTGCGCTCAGTGGGCGACATCGAGCAGGAGCTGGAGCGCTGCAAGGCC
TCCATTCGGCGCCTGGAGCAGGAGGTGAACCAGGAGCGCTTCCGCATGATCTACCTGCAGACGTTGCTGG
CCAAGGAAAAGAAGAGCTATGACCGGCAGCGATGGGGCTTCCGGCGCGCGGCGCAGGCCCCCGACGGCGC
CTCCGAGCCCCGAGCGTCCGCGTCGCGCCCGCAGCCAGCGCCCGCCGACGGAGCCGACCCGCCGCCCGCC
GAGGAGCCCGAGGCCCGGCCCGACGGCGAGGGTTCTCCGGGTAAGGCCAGGCCCGGGACCGCCCGCAGGC
CCGGGGCAGCCGCGTCGGGGGAACGGGACGACCGGGGACCCCCCGCCAGCGTGGCGGCGCTCAGGTCCAA
CTTCGAGCGGATCCGCAAGGGCCATGGCCAGCCCGGGGCGGACGCCGAGAAGCCCTTCTACGTGAACGTC
GAGTTTCACCACGAGCGCGG
