>Addgene plasmid #27483 | Mig P190 (Mig 185) | addgene partial sequence | sequence record 33858 | 27483 with IRES-R
CCGGCCTTATTCCAAGCGGCTTCGGCCAGTAACGTTAGGGGGGGGGGGNGGAATTCCAGCTTTCTTGCCA
GGATTCACAGTGCACGTCACAANAAANCAAGANCTGGGCTCTGGGGATGTGGACAGATGGAAAGGACATG
CCCCATGCCTCGATCCTTTTCAGCTCCCACCTGCCCAGGACCCAAAGGCTGGTTGGCTTTAGCACCCTGT
TTTCCACCCAAATCAANANCTGTCCTGCACGTGAGGAAATGGCGAGTGCACCCCACCCCGGGCAGCAGCA
NANGGCAAANTGACCAGCCGTGTGCATGCCCGTGCATGCCCTTCCCGAAATGCGGTTCTTGAAACATGTC
TTCAGCACACGACGGGCAAGGCCAGGGAGTGCAGGCANANGGCCTGACACACAAGGCCTCAGTTCAGGCT
TCCATTCTTGGAAAANTGGAAAAAGGAGGCCCAGCCGGGGGANGAGGGGCTCCNGANAGAAAAAAATGAA
AAAGACAGTCCACATCAGCCGTTCCCACCTGGCCTGGAAANCTCANTCTGGGGCACTANGTGGGAACGGG
GCTGGCGGGTCCTGGCATGCCGACTGCAGTCCACGGANCAGGAACTCCACAGATAAAATTCGAGGAC
